Addgene plasmid #47250: TAL3531
Depositing lab: Keith Joung. Depositing organization: Massachusetts General Hospital. Publication: Targeted gene disruption in somatic zebrafish cells using engineered TALENs. Sander JD, Cade L, Khayter C, Reyon D, Peterson RT, Joung JK, Yeh JR. Nat Biotechnol. 2011 Aug 5;29(8):697-8. doi: 10.1038/nbt.1934. PubMed 21822241.
Backbone
  Vector backbone: JDS74
  Backbone manufacturer: Addgene plasmid #32288
  Backbone size w/o insert (bp): 6447
  Vector type: Mammalian Expression ; T7
Growth in bacteria
  Bacterial resistance: Ampicillin, 100 μg/mL
  Growth temperature: 37°C
  Growth strain: XL1 Blue
  Copy number: High Copy
Gene/Insert
  Gene/Insert name: ZebrafishCommunity-retinitispigmentosaGTPaseregulatorbORF15-right (alt names: retinitis pigmentosa GTPase regulator b ORF15; ENSDART00000088624)
  Species: D. rerio (zebrafish)
  Insert size (bp): 1430
  Promoter: CMV
  Tag / fusion protein: 3X Flag (N terminal on backbone); WT FOKI (C terminal on backbone)
  Cloning method: Restriction Enzyme; 5′ cloning site BsmBI (destroyed during cloning); 3′ cloning site BsmBI (destroyed during cloning)
  Sequencing primers: 5′ CMV-F; 3′ BGH-rev
Terms and licenses: Academic/Nonprofit Terms; Industry Terms: Not Available to Industry
Depositor comments: Target binding site: TCTAAGTAACTCAGTGGG It is strongly recommended that users perform a diagnostic digest to verify this plasmid prior to use. For example, a double digest of the plasmid with BamHI and KpnI should result in two bands at 2.3kb and 5.8kb.
How to cite: TAL3531 was a gift from Keith Joung (Addgene plasmid # 47250 ; http://n2t.net/addgene:47250 ; RRID:Addgene_47250)
