[The description below was written by a language model from this plasmid's Addgene catalogue record.]
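Description:
TAL3531 is a TALEN expression plasmid built in the JDS74 backbone, a mammalian expression vector that also carries a T7 promoter. It encodes the right-hand monomer of a TALE nuclease pair directed against the zebrafish (D. rerio) gene retinitis pigmentosa GTPase regulator b, specifically the ORF15 region. The plasmid is maintained in E. coli as a high-copy construct under ampicillin selection. The record does not name the origin of replication, and no feature table is provided.

The insert, about 1.4 kb, is an engineered array of TAL effector repeats designed to recognise a single 18-nucleotide half-site in the target gene. It was placed into the backbone through BsmBI sites, which were destroyed in the process, as is typical of type IIS assembly that leaves seamless in-frame junctions. The backbone supplies the flanking parts of the fusion protein: an N-terminal 3X Flag tag for detection and a C-terminal wild-type FokI nuclease domain. Because FokI cleaves only as a dimer, this construct is meant to be used with a matching left-hand TALEN that binds the opposite strand nearby, so that the two nuclease domains meet over the spacer and create a double-strand break. Error-prone repair of that break can yield insertion or deletion mutations that disrupt the gene.

Expression is driven by the CMV promoter in transfected mammalian cells, while the vector's T7 designation suggests in vitro transcription of TALEN mRNA, the usual route for delivery into zebrafish embryos, though the record does not state this. The associated work concerns targeted gene disruption in somatic zebrafish cells, and the insert name suggests this plasmid belongs to a set made for the zebrafish community.
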