>Addgene plasmid #47250 | TAL3531 | depositor partial sequence | sequence record 67337 | Insert sequence
ATGGACTACAAAGACCATGACGGTGATTATAAAGATCATGACATCGATTACAAGGATGACGATGACAAGA
TGGCCCCCAAGAAGAAGAGGAAGGTGGGCATTCACCGCGGGGTACCTATGGTGGACTTGAGGACACTCGG
TTATTCGCAACAGCAACAGGAGAAAATCAAGCCTAAGGTCAGGAGCACCGTCGCGCAACACCACGAGGCG
CTTGTGGGGCATGGCTTCACTCATGCGCATATTGTCGCGCTTTCACAGCACCCTGCGGCGCTTGGGACGG
TGGCTGTCAAATACCAAGATATGATTGCGGCCCTGCCCGAAGCCACGCACGAGGCAATTGTAGGGGTCGG
TAAACAGTGGTCGGGAGCGCGAGCACTTGAGGCGCTGCTGACTGTGGCGGGTGAGCTTAGGGGGCCTCCG
CTCCAGCTCGACACCGGGCAGCTGCTGAAGATCGCGAAGAGAGGGGGAGTAACAGCGGTAGAGGCAGTGC
ACGCCTGGCGCAATGCGCTCACCGGGGCCCCCTTGAACCTGACCCCAGACCAGGTAGTCGCAATCGCGTC
ACATGACGGGGGAAAGCAAGCCCTGGAAACCGTGCAAAGGTTGTTGCCGGTCCTTTGTCAAGACCACGGC
CTTACACCGGAGCAAGTCGTGGCCATTGCAAGCAATGGGGGTGGCAAACAGGCTCTTGAGACGGTTCAGA
GACTTCTCCCAGTTCTCTGTCAAGCCCACGGGCTGACTCCCGATCAAGTTGTAGCGATTGCGTCGAACAT
TGGAGGGAAACAAGCATTGGAGACTGTCCAACGGCTCCTTCCCGTGTTGTGTCAAGCCCACGGTTTGACG
CCTGCACAAGTGGTCGCCATCGCCTCCAATATTGGCGGTAAGCAGGCGCTGGAAACAGTACAGCGCCTGC
TGCCTGTACTGTGCCAGGATCATGGACTGACCCCAGACCAGGTAGTCGCAATCGCGAACAATAATGGGGG
AAAGCAAGCCCTGGAAACCGTGCAAAGGTTGTTGCCGGTCCTTTGTCAAGACCACGGCCTTACACCGGAG
CAAGTCGTGGCCATTGCAAGCAATGGGGGTGGCAAACAGGCTCTTGAGACGGTTCAGAGACTTCTCCCAG
TTCTCTGTCAAGCCCACGGGCTGACTCCCGATCAAGTTGTAGCGATTGCGTCGAACATTGGAGGGAAACA
AGCATTGGAGACTGTCCAACGGCTCCTTCCCGTGTTGTGTCAAGCCCACGGTTTGACGCCTGCACAAGTG
GTCGCCATCGCCTCCAATATTGGCGGTAAGCAGGCGCTGGAAACAGTACAGCGCCTGCTGCCTGTACTGT
GCCAGGATCATGGACTGACCCCAGACCAGGTAGTCGCAATCGCGTCACATGACGGGGGAAAGCAAGCCCT
GGAAACCGTGCAAAGGTTGTTGCCGGTCCTTTGTCAAGACCACGGCCTTACACCGGAGCAAGTCGTGGCC
ATTGCAAGCAATGGGGGTGGCAAACAGGCTCTTGAGACGGTTCAGAGACTTCTCCCAGTTCTCTGTCAAG
CCCACGGGCTGACTCCCGATCAAGTTGTAGCGATTGCGTCGCATGACGGAGGGAAACAAGCATTGGAGAC
TGTCCAACGGCTCCTTCCCGTGTTGTGTCAAGCCCACGGTTTGACGCCTGCACAAGTGGTCGCCATCGCC
TCCAATATTGGCGGTAAGCAGGCGCTGGAAACAGTACAGCGCCTGCTGCCTGTACTGTGCCAGGATCATG
GACTGACCCCAGACCAGGTAGTCGCAATCGCGAACAATAATGGGGGAAAGCAAGCCCTGGAAACCGTGCA
AAGGTTGTTGCCGGTCCTTTGTCAAGACCACGGCCTTACACCGGAGCAAGTCGTGGCCATTGCAAGCAAT
GGGGGTGGCAAACAGGCTCTTGAGACGGTTCAGAGACTTCTCCCAGTTCTCTGTCAAGCCCACGGGCTGA
CTCCCGATCAAGTTGTAGCGATTGCGAATAACAATGGAGGGAAACAAGCATTGGAGACTGTCCAACGGCT
CCTTCCCGTGTTGTGTCAAGCCCACGGTTTGACGCCTGCACAAGTGGTCGCCATCGCCAACAACAACGGC
GGTAAGCAGGCGCTGGAAACAGTACAGCGCCTGCTGCCTGTACTGTGCCAGGATCATGGACTGACACCCG
AACAGGTGGTCGCCATTGCTAATAATAACGGAGGACGGCCAGCCTTGGAG
