>Addgene plasmid #47250 | TAL3531 | addgene partial sequence | sequence record 69143 | JDS-TALEN-F 5'-TAGGGGTCGGTAAACAGTGG-3'
TGTGGCGGGTGAGCTTAGGGGGCCTCCGCTCCAGCTCGACACCGGGCAGCTGCTGAAGATCGCGAAGAGA
GGGGGAGTAACAGCGGTAGAGGCAGTGCACGCCTGGCGCAATGCGCTCACCGGGGCCCCCTTGAACCTGA
CCCCAGACCAGGTAGTCGCAATCGCGTCACATGACGGGGGAAAGCAAGCCCTGGAAACCGTGCAAAGGTT
GTTGCCGGTCCTTTGTCAAGACCACGGCCTTACACCGGAGCAAGTCGTGGCCATTGCAAGCAATGGGGGT
GGCAAACAGGCTCTTGAGACGGTTCAGAGACTTCTCCCAGTTCTCTGTCAAGCCCACGGGCTGACTCCCG
ATCAAGTTGTAGCGATTGCGTCGAACATTGGAGGGAAACAAGCATTGGAGACTGTCCAACGGCTCCTTCC
CGTGTTGTGTCAAGCCCACGGTTTGACGCCTGCACAAGTGGTCGCCATCGCCTCCAATATTGGCGGTAAG
CAGGCGCTGGAAACAGTACAGCGCCTGCTGCCTGTACTGTGCCAGGATCATGGACTGACCCCAGACCAGG
TAGTCGCAATCGCGAACAATAATGGGGGAAAGCAAGCCCTGGAAACCGTGCAAAGGTTGTTGCCGGTCCT
TTGTCAAGACCACGGCCTTACACCGGAGCAAGTCGTGGCCATTGCAAGCAATGGGGGTGGCAAACAGGCT
CTTGAGACGGTTCAGAGACTTCTCCCAGTTCTCTGTCAAGCCCACGGGCTGACTCCCGATCAAGTTGTAG
CGATTGCGTCGAACATTGGAGGGAAACAAGCATTGGAGACTGTCCAACGGCTCCTTCCCGTGTTGTGTCA
AGCCCACGGTT
